>Addgene plasmid #230753 | AiP2025 - pAAV-AiE2453m-minBG-SYFP2-WPRE3-BGHpA | addgene full sequence | sequence record 466337 | Addgene NGS Result
TATGCTTTTCTATCCTAGGACTAAAACCTGAAAAGAGAGGTGTATATTAGAGGAAAAGGCAAAACTACTA
TATGAAGCCATGGGGAATGCACTAAAAATACCCCTCACCAATAATTCACAAAGAGAATTAGTTGCCAGAT
GGTTTCAGTGCCATTCCAAAATGTATATACTGAACTCCAAGCTTCAGTATGATCACCTTAGGAGGGGGAC
GCGTGCGGCCGCAGGAACCCCTAGTGATGGAGTTGGCCACTCCCTCTCTGCGCGCTCGCTCGCTCACTGA
GGCCGGGCGACCAAAGGTCGCCCGACGCCCGGGCGGCCTCAGTGAGCGAGCGAGCGCGCAGCTGCCTGCA
GGACATGTGAGCAAAAGGCCAGCAAAAGGCCAGGAACCGTAAAAAGGCCGCGTTGCTGGCGTTTTTCCAT
AGGCTCCGCCCCCCTGACGAGCATCACAAAAATCGACGCTCAAGTCAGAGGTGGCGAAACCCGACAGGAC
TATAAAGATACCAGGCGTTTCCCCCTGGAAGCTCCCTCGTGCGCTCTCCTGTTCCGACCCTGCCGCTTAC
CGGATACCTGTCCGCCTTTCTCCCTTCGGGAAGCGTGGCGCTTTCTCATAGCTCACGCTGTAGGTATCTC
AGTTCGGTGTAGGTCGTTCGCTCCAAGCTGGGCTGTGTGCACGAACCCCCCGTTCAGCCCGACCGCTGCG
CCTTATCCGGTAACTATCGTCTTGAGTCCAACCCGGTAAGACACGACTTATCGCCACTGGCAGCAGCCAC
TGGTAACAGGATTAGCAGAGCGAGGTATGTAGGCGGTGCTACAGAGTTCTTGAAGTGGTGGCCTAACTAC
GGCTACACTAGAAGAACAGTATTTGGTATCTGCGCTCTGCTGAAGCCAGTTACCTTCGGAAAAAGAGTTG
GTAGCTCTTGATCCGGCAAACAAACCACCGCTGGTAGCGGTGGTTTTTTTGTTTGCAAGCAGCAGATTAC
GCGCAGAAAAAAAGGATCTCAAGAAGATCCTTTGATCTTTTCTACGGGGTCTGACGCTCAGTGGAACGAA
AACTCACGTTAAGGGATTTTGGTCATGAGATTATCAAAAAGGATCTTCACCTAGATCCTTTTAAATTAAA
AATGAAGTTTTAAATCAATCTAAAGTATATATGAGTAAACTTGGTCTGACAGTTACCAATGCTTAATCAG
TGAGGCACCTATCTCAGCGATCTGTCTATTTCGTTCATCCATAGTTGCCTGACTCCCCGTCGTGTAGATA
ACTACGATACGGGAGGGCTTACCATCTGGCCCCAGTGCTGCAATGATACCGCGAGACCCACGCTCACCGG
CTCCAGATTTATCAGCAATAAACCAGCCAGCCGGAAGGGCCGAGCGCAGAAGTGGTCCTGCAACTTTATC
CGCCTCCATCCAGTCTATTAATTGTTGCCGGGAAGCTAGAGTAAGTAGTTCGCCAGTTAATAGTTTGCGC
AACGTTGTTGCCATTGCTACAGGCATCGTGGTGTCACGCTCGTCGTTTGGTATGGCTTCATTCAGCTCCG
GTTCCCAACGATCAAGGCGAGTTACATGATCCCCCATGTTGTGCAAAAAAGCGGTTAGCTCCTTCGGTCC
TCCGATCGTTGTCAGAAGTAAGTTGGCCGCAGTGTTATCACTCATGGTTATGGCAGCACTGCATAATTCT
CTTACTGTCATGCCATCCGTAAGATGCTTTTCTGTGACTGGTGAGTACTCAACCAAGTCATTCTGAGAAT
AGTGTATGCGGCGACCGAGTTGCTCTTGCCCGGCGTCAATACGGGATAATACCGCGCCACATAGCAGAAC
TTTAAAAGTGCTCATCATTGGAAAACGTTCTTCGGGGCGAAAACTCTCAAGGATCTTACCGCTGTTGAGA
TCCAGTTCGATGTAACCCACTCGTGCACCCAACTGATCTTCAGCATCTTTTACTTTCACCAGCGTTTCTG
GGTGAGCAAAAACAGGAAGGCAAAATGCCGCAAAAAAGGGAATAAGGGCGACACGGAAATGTTGAATACT
CATACTCTTCCTTTTTCAATATTATTGAAGCATTTATCAGGGTTATTGTCTCATGAGCGGATACATATTT
GAATGTATTTAGAAAAATAAACAAATAGGGGTTCCGCGCACATTTCCCCGAAAAGTGCCACCTGACGTCT
AAGAAACCATTATTATCATGACATTAACCTATAAAAATAGGCGTATCACGAGGCCCTTTCGTCTCGCGCG
TTTCGGTGATGACGGTGAAAACCTCTGACACATGCAGCTCCCGGAGACGGTCACAGCTTGTCTGTAAGCG
GATGCCGGGAGCAGACAAGCCCGTCAGGGCGCGTCAGCGGGTGTTGGCGGGTGTCGGGGCTGGCTTAACT
ATGCGGCATCAGAGCAGATTGTACTGAGAGTGCACCATAAAATTGTAAACGTTAATATTTTGTTAAAATT
CGCGTTAAATTTTTGTTAAATCAGCTCATTTTTTAACCAATAGACCGAAATCGGCAAAATCCCTTATAAA
TCAAAAGAATAGCCCGAGATAGAGT
[37 nt withheld, positions 2546-2582]
AAAGAACGTGGACTCCAACGTCAAAGG
[141 nt withheld, positions 2610-2750]
G
[46 nt withheld, positions 2752-2797]
A
[95 nt withheld, positions 2799-2893]
TATGCGGTGTGAAATACCGCACAGATGCGTAAGGAGAAAATACCGCATCAGGCGCCCCTGCAGGCAGCTG
CGCGCTCGCTCGCTCACTGAGGCCGCCCGGGCAAAGCCCGGGCGTCGGGCGACCTTTGGTCGCCCGGCCT
CAGTGAGCGAGCGAGCGCGCAGAGAGGGAGTGGCCAACTCCATCACTAGGGGTTCCTGCGGCCGCTCGGT
CCGCACGTGAGATCTCATGCCTGCTATTGTCTTCCCAATCCTCCCCCTTGCTGTCCTGCCCCACCCCACC
CCCCAGAATAGAATGACACCTACTCAGACAATGCGATGCAATTTCCTCATTTTATTAGGAAAGGACAGTG
GGAGTGGCACCTTCCAGGGTCAAGGAAGGCACGGGGGAGGGGCAAACAACAGATGGCTGGCAACTAGAAG
GCACAGTCGAAGATCTCTCGAGCCACGGAATTGTCAGTGCCCAACAGCCGAGCCCCTGTCCAGCAGCGGG
CAAGGCAGGCGGCGATGAGTTCCGCCGTGGCAAGAACTAACCAGGATTTATACAAGGAGGAGAAAATGAA
AGCCATACGGGAAGCAATAGCATGATACAAAGGCATTAAAGCAGCGTATCCACATAGCGTAAAAGGAGCA
ACATAGTTAAGAATACCAGTCAATCTTTCACAAATTTTGTAATCCAGAGGTTGATTATGATATCGAATTC
GCGGCCGCGGCGCGCCGTCGACTTACTTGTACAGCTCGTCCATGCCGAGAGTGATCCCGGCGGCGGTCAC
GAACTCCAGCAGGACCATGTGATCGCGCTTCTCGTTGGGGTCTTTGCTCAGCTTGGACTGGTAGCTCAGG
TAGTGGTTGTCGGGCAGCAGCACGGGGCCGTCGCCGATGGGGGTGTTCTGCTGGTAGTGGTCGGCGAGCT
GCACGCCGCCGTCCTCGATGTTGTGGCGGATCTTGAAGTTGGCCTTGATGCCGTTCTTCTGCTTGTCGGC
GGTGATATAGACGTTGTGGCTGTTGTAGTTGTACTCCAGCTTGTGCCCCAGGATGTTGCCGTCCTCCTTG
AAGTCGATGCCCTTCAGCTCGATGCGGTTCACCAGGGTGTCGCCCTCGAACTTCACCTCGGCGCGGGTCT
TGTAGTTGCCGTCGTCCTTGAAGAAGATGGTGCGCTCCTGGACGTAGCCTTCGGGCATGGCGGACTTGAA
GAAGTCGTGCTGCTTCATGTGGTCGGGGTAGCGGGCGAAGCACTGCACGCCGTAGCCCAGGGTGGTCACG
AGGGTGGGCCAGGGCACGGGCAGCTTGCCGGTGGTGCAGATCAGCTTCAGGGTCAGCTTGCCGTAGGTGG
CATCGCCCTCGCCCTCGCCGGACACGCTGAACTTGTGGCCGTTTACGTCGCCGTCCAGCTCGACCAGGAT
GGGCACCACCCCGGTGAACAGCTCCTCGCCCTTGCTCACCATGGTGGCGACCGGTAGCGCTAGCTTCGAA
AGATCTGGATCCCAGAAGCAAATGTAAGCAATAGATGGCTCTGCCCTGACTTTTATGCCCAGCCCGAGCT
CCGGCAAATATGGTTTATGAAAAAACTTCCTCATATTCTGCAGCAATCATTGGTAATTTTCTAACATAAT
TTAAAATCTTAATGAGAAATGATTTAAAGCAGAAATTTCTTTTGATTCTGATCATTACCTATGCAACCTG
TTAAGGATCATATGCATGATATTAGTTCTTAATGGTTTGTTTCTAGATGGGCCTCGTACTGAAGTTTCAT
TCTTTTATTAAATCTAGGAAGCTGGTCCATGTGAAAGGGGCTATTGTTCCCTGATAATTACCCAGCTGCT
CTCTTCATGGCTTGCCTCTCTGCCATGTTCAGCAATTTAAAGTTTTTTTTTTCTTTAAATAGGAACAGTA
AATAAATGCAGGTGGGAAATTTCTAAATATAAAATTGTTTTGTTTGTAACTTAGAAACATAATTTGTATA
CAACCTTAGTACTTCTATCCAGCATTGATGAAAATGTGGCCAGGCATTTCAATCTTTGCTTTTGCAAGAA
CCGAAGAGACTGTTCTTCTCTTTTTATAGTAACAACAGATAATTTAAGAGTTAA
Features (pLannotate 1.2.2; 14 found; start..end, strand, type, name):
    258..285     -  repeat_region  AAV2 ITR (fragment): inverted terminal repeat of adeno-associated virus serotype 2 inverted
    314..341     -  repeat_region  AAV2 ITR (fragment): inverted terminal repeat of adeno-associated virus serotype 2 inverted
    414..1002    -  rep_origin     ori: high-copy-number ColE1/pMB1/pBR322/pUC origin of replication
   1173..2033    -  CDS            AmpR: β-lactamase; bla; confers resistance to ampicillin, carbenicillin, and related antibiotics
   2034..2138    -  promoter       AmpR promoter: bla
   2233..2268    +  CDS            rop (fragment): Rop protein, which maintains plasmids at low copy number; rop
   2370..2419    +  misc_feature   bom (fragment): basis of mobility region from pBR322
   2420..2875    -  rep_origin     f1 ori (sequence partly withheld): f1 bacteriophage origin of replication; arrow indicates direction of (+) strand synthesis
   2894..2945    +  misc_feature   bom (fragment): basis of mobility region from pBR322
   2950..3090    -  repeat_region  AAV2 ITR: inverted terminal repeat of adeno-associated virus serotype 2 inverted
   3208..3319    -  polyA_signal   bGH poly(A) signal: bovine growth hormone polyadenylation signal
   3336..3416    -  misc_feature   WPRE (fragment): woodchuck hepatitis virus posttranscriptional regulatory element
   3422..3579    -  misc_feature   WPRE (fragment): woodchuck hepatitis virus posttranscriptional regulatory element
   3619..4335    -  CDS            SYFP2: SYFP2 is a basic (constitutively fluorescent) yellow fluorescent protein published in 2006, derived from Aequorea victoria. It is reported to be a very rapidly-maturing monomer with moderate acid sensitivity.
