[The description below was written by a language model from this plasmid's Addgene catalogue record and pLannotate feature annotations shown in this document.]
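Description:
AiP2025 - pAAV-AiE2453m-minBG-SYFP2-WPRE3-BGHpA is an AAV transfer plasmid built on a pAAV2 backbone, about 5 kb in the sequenced record, intended for packaging recombinant adeno-associated virus that reports the activity of a candidate brain cell-type enhancer. It is propagated in bacteria through a high-copy ColE1/pUC-type origin and selected with ampicillin via the β-lactamase gene and its native promoter. An f1 phage origin and short pBR322-derived remnants (bom and rop fragments) are also present in the backbone. The use of a recombination-deficient cloning strain is consistent with the need to keep the repeat-rich AAV2 inverted terminal repeats intact. The annotation finds one full-length ITR and only short fragments of the other, which is common for automated calls on these structured repeats.

Between the ITRs, which provide the signals for replication and encapsidation of the vector genome, sits a single expression cassette. The enhancer AiE2453m is placed upstream of a minimal beta-globin promoter (minBG), which has little activity by itself, so transcription depends largely on the enhancer. Neither element is picked up by the feature table, but both are given in the name and catalogue fields, and the unannotated region upstream of the reporter is where they would lie. The cassette drives SYFP2, a rapidly maturing monomeric yellow fluorescent protein derived from Aequorea victoria. This is followed by WPRE3, a shortened woodchuck hepatitis virus posttranscriptional element that boosts transcript expression while saving packaging space (annotated as two WPRE fragments), and the bovine growth hormone polyadenylation signal. The stated purpose is enhancer-driven, AAV-mediated transgene expression in specific brain cell populations. The record does not say which population AiE2453m targets.
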