Addgene plasmid #230753: AiP2025 - pAAV-AiE2453m-minBG-SYFP2-WPRE3-BGHpA
Purpose: AiE2453m is an enhancer sequence, designed to drive AAV-mediated transgene expression in specific populations of brain cells
Depositing lab: Allen Institute for Brain Science & Bosiljka Tasic. Depositing organization: Allen Institute. Publication: A suite of enhancer AAVs and transgenic mouse lines for genetic access to cortical cell types. Ben-Simon Y, Hooper M, Narayan S, Daigle TL, Dwivedi D, Way SW, Oster A, Stafford DA, Mich JK, Taormina MJ, Martinez RA, Opitz-Araya X, Roth JR, Alexander JR, Allen S, Amster A, Arbuckle J, Ayala A, Baker PM, Bakken TE, Barcelli T, Barta S, Bendrick J, Bertagnolli D, Bielstein C, Bishwakarma P, Bowlus J, Boyer G, Brouner K, Casian B, Casper T, Chakka AB, Chakrabarty R, Chance RK, Chavan S, Clark M, Colbert K, Collman F, Daniel S, Departee M, DiValentin P, Donadio N, Dotson N, Egdorf T, Fliss T, Gabitto M, Garcia J, Gary A, Gasperini M, Gloe J, Goldy J, Gore BB, Graybuck L, Greisman N, Haeseleer F, Halterman C, Haradon Z, Hastings SD, Helback O, Ho W, Hockemeyer D, Huang C, Huff S, Hunker A, Johansen N, Jones D, Juneau Z, Kalmbach B, Kannan M, Khem S, Kussick E, Kutsal R, Larsen R, Lee C, Lee AY, Leibly M, Lenz GH, Li S, Liang E, Lusk N, Madigan Z, Malloy J, Malone J, McCue R, Melchor J, Mollenkopf T, Moosman S, Morin E, Newman D, Ng L, Ngo K, Omstead V, Otto S, Oyama A, Pena N, Pham T, Phillips E, Pom CA, Potekhina L, Ransford S, Ray PL, Rette D, Reynoldson C, Rimorin C, Rocha D, Ruiz A, Sanchez REA, Sawyer L, Sedeno-Cortes A, Sevigny JP, Shapovalova N, Shepard N, Shulga L, Sigler AR, Siverts L, Soliman S, Somasundaram S, Staats B, Stewart K, Szelenyi E, Tieu M, Trader C, Tran A, van Velthoven CTJ, Walker M, Wang Y, Weed N, Wirthlin M, Wood T, Wynalda B, Yao Z, Zhou T, Ariza J, Dee N, Reding M, Ronellenfitch K, Mufti S, Sunkin SM, Smith KA, Esposito L, Waters J, Thyagarajan B, Yao S, Lein ES, Zeng H, Levi BP, Ngai J, Ting JT, Tasic B. Cell. 2025 May 16:S0092-8674(25)00513-6. doi: 10.1016/j.cell.2025.05.002. PubMed 40403729.
Backbone
  Vector backbone: pAAV2
  Vector type: AAV
Growth in bacteria
  Bacterial resistance: Ampicillin, 100 μg/mL
  Growth temperature: 37°C
  Growth strain: NEB Stable
  Copy number: High Copy
Gene/Insert
  Gene/Insert name: SYFP2
  Species: Synthetic
  Promoter: minBG
  Cloning method: Gibson Cloning
Terms and licenses: Academic/Nonprofit Terms; Industry Terms: Not Available to Industry
How to cite: AiP2025 - pAAV-AiE2453m-minBG-SYFP2-WPRE3-BGHpA was a gift from Allen Institute for Brain Science & Bosiljka Tasic (Addgene plasmid # 230753 ; http://n2t.net/addgene:230753 ; RRID:Addgene_230753)
